Addgene plasmid #90491: pPKm-118
Purpose: Expresses pcDNA3 - CMVmin - 5X UAS - pFR Luciferase
Depositing lab: Todd Coleman. Depositing organization: University of California, San Diego (UCSD). Publication: Biosynthesis of Orthogonal Molecules Using Ferredoxin and Ferredoxin-NADP(+) Reductase Systems Enables Genetically Encoded PhyB Optogenetics. Kyriakakis P, Catanho M, Hoffner N, Thavarajah W, Hu VJ, Chao SS, Hsu A, Pham V, Naghavian L, Dozier LE, Patrick GN, Coleman TP. ACS Synth Biol. 2018 Feb 16;7(2):706-717. doi: 10.1021/acssynbio.7b00413. Epub 2018 Jan 24. PubMed 29301067.
Backbone
  Vector backbone: pcDNA3
  Vector type: Mammalian Expression
Growth in bacteria
  Bacterial resistance: Ampicillin, 100 μg/mL
  Growth temperature: 37°C
  Growth strain: NEB Stable
  Copy number: High Copy
Gene/Insert
  Gene/Insert name: pFR Luciferase Fluc
  Cloning method: Restriction Enzyme; 5′ cloning site unknown (unknown if destroyed); 3′ cloning site unknown (unknown if destroyed)
Terms and licenses: Academic/Nonprofit Terms; Industry Terms: Not Available to Industry
Depositor comments: Luciferase contains a G203V mutation, which does not affect plasmid function as described in the associated publication.
How to cite: pPKm-118 was a gift from Todd Coleman (Addgene plasmid # 90491 ; http://n2t.net/addgene:90491 ; RRID:Addgene_90491)
