[The description below was written by a language model from this plasmid's Addgene catalogue record and pLannotate feature annotations shown in this document.]
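Description:
pPKm-118 is a Gal4-responsive firefly luciferase reporter built on the pcDNA3 mammalian expression backbone. It is propagated in E. coli as a high-copy plasmid through a ColE1/pUC-type origin and selected with ampicillin via the β-lactamase gene. The backbone also carries an f1 phage origin and an SV40 early promoter driving the neomycin/kanamycin phosphotransferase gene, followed by an SV40 polyadenylation signal, which in principle allows G418 selection of transfected mammalian cells. Small remnants of lac regulatory elements, an SP6 promoter and a bom fragment are backbone leftovers with no evident role in the reporter function.

The payload replaces the usual strong constitutive promoter with five tandem copies of the 17-mer Gal4 upstream activating sequence placed just upstream of a minimal TATA-box promoter. The catalogue entry calls this promoter CMVmin, whereas the annotation detects only a short minP-like fragment. This promoter has low basal activity, so transcription of the downstream firefly luciferase coding sequence, terminated by the bovine growth hormone poly(A) signal, depends on recruitment of a transcriptional activation domain to the UAS sites by a Gal4 DNA-binding domain fusion. The depositor notes that the luciferase carries a G203V substitution that does not affect the plasmid's function as used in the associated work.

The associated publication concerns genetically encoded PhyB optogenetics. The construct therefore presumably serves as the luminescent readout for a light-controlled, Gal4-based split transcription factor system in mammalian cells, although the record itself states only what is expressed. The cloning sites used to insert the cassette are not recorded.
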