Features (pLannotate 1.2.2; 20 found; start..end, strand, type, name):
    859..963     -  promoter       AmpR promoter: bla
   1022..1074    -  misc_feature   bom (fragment): basis of mobility region from pBR322
   1235..1329    +  protein_bind   5X UAS: five tandem copies of the "ScaI site" 17-mer CGGAGTACTGTCCTCCG, an upstream activating sequence (UAS) that efficiently binds yeast Gal4 (Webster et al., 1988; Pfeiffer et al., 2010) GAL4
   1339..1356    +  promoter       minP (fragment): minimal TATA-box promoter with low basal activity
   1354..1380    -  misc_feature   MCS (fragment): pUC18/19 multiple cloning site
   1410..3062    +  CDS            luciferase: firefly luciferase; luc
   3097..3115    -  promoter       SP6 promoter: promoter for bacteriophage SP6 RNA polymerase
   3141..3365    +  polyA_signal   bGH poly(A) signal: bovine growth hormone polyadenylation signal
   3369..3390    +  promoter       SV40 promoter (fragment): SV40 enhancer and early promoter
   3411..3839    +  rep_origin     f1 ori (sequence partly withheld): f1 bacteriophage origin of replication; arrow indicates direction of (+) strand synthesis
   3853..4182    +  promoter       SV40 promoter: SV40 enhancer and early promoter
   4249..5040    +  CDS            neo: KKA2_KLEPN - Also known as kan, nptII. Experimental evidence at protein level: Swiss-Prot protein existence level 1. Resistance to kanamycin, neomycin, paromomycin, ribostamycin, butirosin and gentamicin B. From Klebsiella pneumoniae.
   5064..5222    +  CDS            ble (fragment): BLE_KLEPN - Experimental evidence at protein level: Swiss-Prot protein existence level 1. Binding protein with a strong affinity to the bleomycin family of antibiotics. Binds to CL990; an antimitotic-antibiotic compound. From Klebsiella pneumoniae.
   5217..5338    +  polyA_signal   SV40 poly(A) signal: SV40 polyadenylation signal
   5411..5427    -  protein_bind   lac operator: The lac repressor binds to the lac operator to inhibit transcription in E. coli. This inhibition can be relieved by adding lactose or isopropyl-β-D-thiogalactopyranoside (IPTG). lac repressor encoded by lacI
   5435..5465    -  promoter       lac promoter: promoter for the E. coli lac operon
   5480..5501    -  protein_bind   CAP binding site: CAP binding activates transcription in the presence of cAMP. E. coli catabolite activator protein
   5514..5606    -  CDS            lacI (fragment): lac repressor; lacI; The lac repressor binds to the lac operator to inhibit transcription in E. coli. This inhibition can be relieved by adding lactose or isopropyl-β-D-thiogalactopyranoside (IPTG).
   5789..6377    -  rep_origin     ori: high-copy-number ColE1/pMB1/pBR322/pUC origin of replication
   6548..858     -  CDS            AmpR (across the origin): β-lactamase; bla; confers resistance to ampicillin, carbenicillin, and related antibiotics
>Addgene plasmid #90491 | pPKm-118 | addgene full sequence | sequence record 204678 | Addgene NGS Result
CCAATGCTTAATCAGTGAGGCACCTATCTCAGCGATCTGTCTATTTCGTTCATCCATAGTTGCCTGACTC
CCCGTCGTGTAGATAACTACGATACGGGAGGGCTTACCATCTGGCCCCAGTGCTGCAATGATACCGCGAG
ACCCACGCTCACCGGCTCCAGATTTATCAGCAATAAACCAGCCAGCCGGAAGGGCCGAGCGCAGAAGTGG
TCCTGCAACTTTATCCGCCTCCATCCAGTCTATTAATTGTTGCCGGGAAGCTAGAGTAAGTAGTTCGCCA
GTTAATAGTTTGCGCAACGTTGTTGCCATTGCTACAGGCATCGTGGTGTCACGCTCGTCGTTTGGTATGG
CTTCATTCAGCTCCGGTTCCCAACGATCAAGGCGAGTTACATGATCCCCCATGTTGTGCAAAAAAGCGGT
TAGCTCCTTCGGTCCTCCGATCGTTGTCAGAAGTAAGTTGGCCGCAGTGTTATCACTCATGGTTATGGCA
GCACTGCATAATTCTCTTACTGTCATGCCATCCGTAAGATGCTTTTCTGTGACTGGTGAGTACTCAACCA
AGTCATTCTGAGAATAGTGTATGCGGCGACCGAGTTGCTCTTGCCCGGCGTCAATACGGGATAATACCGC
GCCACATAGCAGAACTTTAAAAGTGCTCATCATTGGAAAACGTTCTTCGGGGCGAAAACTCTCAAGGATC
TTACCGCTGTTGAGATCCAGTTCGATGTAACCCACTCGTGCACCCAACTGATCTTCAGCATCTTTTACTT
TCACCAGCGTTTCTGGGTGAGCAAAAACAGGAAGGCAAAATGCCGCAAAAAAGGGAATAAGGGCGACACG
GAAATGTTGAATACTCATACTCTTCCTTTTTCAATATTATTGAAGCATTTATCAGGGTTATTGTCTCATG
AGCGGATACATATTTGAATGTATTTAGAAAAATAAACAAATAGGGGTTCCGCGCACATTTCCCCGAAAAG
TGCCACCTGACGTCGACGGATCGGGAGATCTCCCGATCCCCTATGGTGCACTCTCAGTACAATCTGCTCT
GATGCCGCATAGTTAAGCCAGTATCTGCTCCCTGCTTGTGTGTTGGAGGTCGCTGAGTAGTGCGCGAGCA
AAATTTAAGCTACAACAAGGCAAGGCTTGACCGACAATTGCATGAAGAATCTGCTTAGGGTTAGGCGTTT
TGCGCTGCTTCGCGAAAGCTTGCATGCGAGTACTGTCCTCCGAGCGGAGTACTGTCCTCCGAGCGGAGTA
CTGTCCTCCGAGCGGAGTACTGTCCTCCGAGCGGAGTACTGTCCTCCGAGCGGAGTACTGTCCTCCGAGC
GGAGACTCTAGAGGGTATATAATGGATCCCCGGGTACCGAGCTCGAATTCCAGCTTGGCATTCCGGTACT
GCCGCCACCATGGAAGACGCCAAAAACATAAAGAAAGGCCCGGCGCCATTCTATCCTCTAGAGGATGGAA
CCGCTGGAGAGCAACTGCATAAGGCTATGAAGAGATACGCCCTGGTTCCTGGAACAATTGCTTTTACAGA
TGCACATATCGAGGTGAACATCACGTACGCGGAATACTTCGAAATGTCCGTTCGGTTGGCAGAAGCTATG
AAACGATATGGGCTGAATACAAATCACAGAATCGTCGTATGCAGTGAAAACTCTCTTCAATTCTTTATGC
CGGTGTTGGGCGCGTTATTTATCGGAGTTGCAGTTGCGCCCGCGAACGACATTTATAATGAACGTGAATT
GCTCAACAGTATGAACATTTCGCAGCCTACCGTAGTGTTTGTTTCCAAAAAGGGGTTGCAAAAAATTTTG
AACGTGCAAAAAAAATTACCAATAATCCAGAAAATTATTATCATGGATTCTAAAACGGATTACCAGGGAT
TTCAGTCGATGTACACGTTCGTCACATCTCATCTACCTCCCGGTTTTAATGAATACGATTTTGTACCAGA
GTCCTTTGATCGTGACAAAACAATTGCACTGATAATGAATTCCTCTGGATCTACTGTGTTACCTAAGGGT
GTGGCCCTTCCGCATAGAACTGCCTGCGTCAGATTCTCGCATGCCAGAGATCCTATTTTTGGCAATCAAA
TCATTCCGGATACTGCGATTTTAAGTGTTGTTCCATTCCATCACGGTTTTGGAATGTTTACTACACTCGG
ATATTTGATATGTGGATTTCGAGTCGTCTTAATGTATAGATTTGAAGAAGAGCTGTTTTTACGATCCCTT
CAGGATTACAAAATTCAAAGTGCGTTGCTAGTACCAACCCTATTTTCATTCTTCGCCAAAAGCACTCTGA
TTGACAAATACGATTTATCTAATTTACACGAAATTGCTTCTGGGGGCGCACCTCTTTCGAAAGAAGTCGG
GGAAGCGGTTGCAAAACGCTTCCATCTTCCAGGGATACGACAAGGATATGGGCTCACTGAGACTACATCA
GCTATTCTGATTACACCCGAGGGGGATGATAAACCGGGCGCGGTCGGTAAAGTTGTTCCATTTTTTGAAG
CGAAGGTTGTGGATCTGGATACCGGGAAAACGCTGGGCGTTAATCAGAGAGGCGAATTATGTGTCAGAGG
ACCTATGATTATGTCCGGTTATGTAAACAATCCGGAAGCGACCAACGCCTTGATTGACAAGGATGGATGG
CTACATTCTGGAGACATAGCTTACTGGGACGAAGACGAACACTTCTTCATAGTTGACCGCTTGAAGTCTT
TAATTAAATACAAAGGATATCAGGTGGCCCCCGCTGAATTGGAATCGATATTGTTACAACACCCCAACAT
CTTCGACGCGGGCGTGGCAGGTCTTCCCGACGATGACGCCGGTGAACTTCCCGCCGCCGTTGTTGTTTTG
GAGCACGGAAAGACGATGACGGAAAAAGAGATCGTGGATTACGTCGCCAGTCAAGTAACAACCGCGAAAA
AGTTGCGCGGAGGAGTTGTGTTTGTGGACGAAGTACCGAAAGGTCTTACCGGAAAACTCGACGCAAGAAA
AATCAGAGAGATCCTCATAAAGGCCAAGAAGGGCGGAAAGTCCAAATTGTAAGCGGCCGCTCGAGCATGC
ATCTAGAGGGCCCTATTCTATAGTGTCACCTAAATGCTAGAGCTCGCTGATCAGCCTCGACTGTGCCTTC
TAGTTGCCAGCCATCTGTTGTTTGCCCCTCCCCCGTGCCTTCCTTGACCCTGGAAGGTGCCACTCCCACT
GTCCTTTCCTAATAAAATGAGGAAATTGCATCGCATTGTCTGAGTAGGTGTCATTCTATTCTGGGGGGTG
GGGTGGGGCAGGACAGCAAGGGGGAGGATTGGGAAGACAATAGCAGGCATGCTGGGGATGCGGTGGGCTC
TATGGCTTCTGAGGCGGAAAGAACCAGCTGGGGCTCTAGGGGGTATCCCC
[124 nt withheld, positions 3411-3534]
C
[91 nt withheld, positions 3536-3626]
A
[49 nt withheld, positions 3628-3676]
CCTTTGACGTTGGAGTCCACGTTCTTT
[37 nt withheld, positions 3704-3740]
ACCCTATCTCGGTCTATTCTTTTGATTTATAAGGGATTTTGCCGATTTCGGCCTATTGGTTAAAAAATGA
GCTGATTTAACAAAAATTTAACGCGAATTAATTCTGTGGAATGTGTGTCAGTTAGGGTGTGGAAAGTCCC
CAGGCTCCCCAGCAGGCAGAAGTATGCAAAGCATGCATCTCAATTAGTCAGCAACCAGGTGTGGAAAGTC
CCCAGGCTCCCCAGCAGGCAGAAGTATGCAAAGCATGCATCTCAATTAGTCAGCAACCATAGTCCCGCCC
CTAACTCCGCCCATCCCGCCCCTAACTCCGCCCAGTTCCGCCCATTCTCCGCCCCATGGCTGACTAATTT
TTTTTATTTATGCAGAGGCCGAGGCCGCCTCTGCCTCTGAGCTATTCCAGAAGTAGTGAGGAGGCTTTTT
TGGAGGCCTAGGCTTTTGCAAAAAGCTCCCGGGAGCTTGTATATCCATTTTCGGATCTGATCAAGAGACA
GGATGAGGATCGTTTCGCATGATTGAACAAGATGGATTGCACGCAGGTTCTCCGGCCGCTTGGGTGGAGA
GGCTATTCGGCTATGACTGGGCACAACAGACAATCGGCTGCTCTGATGCCGCCGTGTTCCGGCTGTCAGC
GCAGGGGCGCCCGGTTCTTTTTGTCAAGACCGACCTGTCCGGTGCCCTGAATGAACTGCAGGACGAGGCA
GCGCGGCTATCGTGGCTGGCCACGACGGGCGTTCCTTGCGCAGCTGTGCTCGACGTTGTCACTGAAGCGG
GAAGGGACTGGCTGCTATTGGGCGAAGTGCCGGGGCAGGATCTCCTGTCATCTCACCTTGCTCCTGCCGA
GAAAGTATCCATCATGGCTGATGCAATGCGGCGGCTGCATACGCTTGATCCGGCTACCTGCCCATTCGAC
CACCAAGCGAAACATCGCATCGAGCGAGCACGTACTCGGATGGAAGCCGGTCTTGTCGATCAGGATGATC
TGGACGAAGAGCATCAGGGGCTCGCGCCAGCCGAACTGTTCGCCAGGCTCAAGGCGCGCATGCCCGACGG
CGAGGATCTCGTCGTGACCCATGGCGATGCCTGCTTGCCGAATATCATGGTGGAAAATGGCCGCTTTTCT
GGATTCATCGACTGTGGCCGGCTGGGTGTGGCGGACCGCTATCAGGACATAGCGTTGGCTACCCGTGATA
TTGCTGAAGAGCTTGGCGGCGAATGGGCTGACCGCTTCCTCGTGCTTTACGGTATCGCCGCTCCCGATTC
GCAGCGCATCGCCTTCTATCGCCTTCTTGACGAGTTCTTCTGAGCGGGACTCTGGGGTTCGAAATGACCG
ACCAAGCGACGCCCAACCTGCCATCACGAGATTTCGATTCCACCGCCGCCTTCTATGAAAGGTTGGGCTT
CGGAATCGTTTTCCGGGACGCCGGCTGGATGATCCTCCAGCGCGGGGATCTCATGCTGGAGTTCTTCGCC
CACCCCAACTTGTTTATTGCAGCTTATAATGGTTACAAATAAAGCAATAGCATCACAAATTTCACAAATA
AAGCATTTTTTTCACTGCATTCTAGTTGTGGTTTGTCCAAACTCATCAATGTATCTTATCATGTCTGTAT
ACCGTCGACCTCTAGCTAGAGCTTGGCGTAATCATGGTCATAGCTGTTTCCTGTGTGAAATTGTTATCCG
CTCACAATTCCACACAACATACGAGCCGGAAGCATAAAGTGTAAAGCCTGGGGTGCCTAATGAGTGAGCT
AACTCACATTAATTGCGTTGCGCTCACTGCCCGCTTTCCAGTCGGGAAACCTGTCGTGCCAGCTGCATTA
ATGAATCGGCCAACGCGCGGGGAGAGGCGGTTTGCGTATTGGGCGCTCTTCCGCTTCCTCGCTCACTGAC
TCGCTGCGCTCGGTCGTTCGGCTGCGGCGAGCGGTATCAGCTCACTCAAAGGCGGTAATACGGTTATCCA
CAGAATCAGGGGATAACGCAGGAAAGAACATGTGAGCAAAAGGCCAGCAAAAGGCCAGGAACCGTAAAAA
GGCCGCGTTGCTGGCGTTTTTCCATAGGCTCCGCCCCCCTGACGAGCATCACAAAAATCGACGCTCAAGT
CAGAGGTGGCGAAACCCGACAGGACTATAAAGATACCAGGCGTTTCCCCCTGGAAGCTCCCTCGTGCGCT
CTCCTGTTCCGACCCTGCCGCTTACCGGATACCTGTCCGCCTTTCTCCCTTCGGGAAGCGTGGCGCTTTC
TCATAGCTCACGCTGTAGGTATCTCAGTTCGGTGTAGGTCGTTCGCTCCAAGCTGGGCTGTGTGCACGAA
CCCCCCGTTCAGCCCGACCGCTGCGCCTTATCCGGTAACTATCGTCTTGAGTCCAACCCGGTAAGACACG
ACTTATCGCCACTGGCAGCAGCCACTGGTAACAGGATTAGCAGAGCGAGGTATGTAGGCGGTGCTACAGA
GTTCTTGAAGTGGTGGCCTAACTACGGCTACACTAGAAGAACAGTATTTGGTATCTGCGCTCTGCTGAAG
CCAGTTACCTTCGGAAAAAGAGTTGGTAGCTCTTGATCCGGCAAACAAACCACCGCTGGTAGCGGTGGTT
TTTTTGTTTGCAAGCAGCAGATTACGCGCAGAAAAAAAGGATCTCAAGAAGATCCTTTGATCTTTTCTAC
GGGGTCTGACGCTCAGTGGAACGAAAACTCACGTTAAGGGATTTTGGTCATGAGATTATCAAAAAGGATC
TTCACCTAGATCCTTTTAAATTAAAAATGAAGTTTTAAATCAATCTAAAGTATATATGAGTAAACTTGGT
CTGACAGTTA
